Addgene plasmid #220582: LT3GEPIR-PDGFAshRNA2
Purpose: To inducibly knockdown PDGFA expression
Depositing lab: Sean Lee. Depositing organization: Tulane University.
Backbone
  Vector backbone: LT3GEPIR
  Backbone manufacturer: Dr. Johannes Zuber
  Vector type: Lentiviral
  Selectable markers: Puromycin
Growth in bacteria
  Bacterial resistance: Ampicillin, 100 μg/mL
  Growth temperature: 37°C
  Growth strain: NEB Stable
  Copy number: High Copy
Gene/Insert
  Gene/Insert name: PDGFA shRNA2
  gRNA/shRNA sequence: GAATCCGGATTATCGGGAAGA
  Species: H. sapiens (human)
  Insert size (bp): 125
  Entrez Gene: PDGFA (a.k.a. PDGF-A, PDGF1)
  Promoter: TRE3G (TetOP) promoter
  Cloning method: Restriction Enzyme; 5′ cloning site XhoI (not destroyed); 3′ cloning site EcoRI (not destroyed)
  Sequencing primers: 5′ TGTTTGAATGAGGCTTCAGTAC; 3′ CAGCGGGGCTGCTAAAGCGCATGC
Terms and licenses: Academic/Nonprofit Terms; Industry Terms: Not Available to Industry
How to cite: LT3GEPIR-PDGFAshRNA2 was a gift from Sean Lee (Addgene plasmid # 220582 ; http://n2t.net/addgene:220582 ; RRID:Addgene_220582)
