[The description below was written by a language model from this plasmid's Addgene catalogue record and pLannotate feature annotations shown in this document.]
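Description:
LT3GEPIR-PDGFAshRNA2 is an all-in-one, doxycycline-inducible lentiviral shRNA vector built on the LT3GEPIR backbone and designed to knock down human PDGFA on demand. The 10.3 kb plasmid is propagated in E. coli through a high-copy ColE1/pUC-type origin with ampicillin resistance. It also carries an f1 origin, and small annotated fragments of lacI, lacZα and an RSF origin appear to be backbone remnants. The viral portion has a third-generation, self-inactivating layout. An RSV promoter replaces the U3 region of the truncated HIV-1 5' LTR to drive genomic RNA production in packaging cells. It is followed by the Ψ packaging signal, RRE and cPPT/CTS, and the genome ends with a WPRE and a ΔU3 3' LTR ahead of an SV40 poly(A) signal.

Two expression units sit between the LTRs. In the first, the Tet-responsive TRE3G promoter drives EGFP, and the roughly 125 bp PDGFA shRNA2 insert is cloned between XhoI and EcoRI sites downstream of the reporter. An annotated 3' miR-30a flank shows that the hairpin is embedded in a microRNA-type scaffold, so it is processed out of the same Pol II transcript that encodes EGFP. Green fluorescence therefore reports shRNA induction. In the second unit, the constitutive mouse PGK promoter drives a bicistronic transcript of the puromycin resistance gene, an EMCV IRES and the reverse tetracycline transactivator rtTA3. This lets transduced cells be selected with puromycin while supplying the transactivator that turns on TRE3G when doxycycline is present. A single integrated provirus thus provides selection, the inducer-responsive regulator and a fluorescence-tracked hairpin, allowing reversible, titratable PDGFA knockdown in human cells.
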