Features (pLannotate 1.2.2; 32 found; start..end, strand, type, name):
      1..41      +  rep_origin     RSF ori (fragment): Plasmids containing the RSF 1030 origin of replication can be propagated in E. coli cells that contain additional plasmids with compatible origins.
     43..135     +  CDS            lacI (fragment): lac repressor; lacI; The lac repressor binds to the lac operator to inhibit transcription in E. coli. This inhibition can be relieved by adding lactose or isopropyl-β-D-thiogalactopyranoside (IPTG).
    148..169     +  protein_bind   CAP binding site: CAP binding activates transcription in the presence of cAMP. E. coli catabolite activator protein
    184..214     +  promoter       lac promoter: promoter for the E. coli lac operon
    222..238     +  protein_bind   lac operator: The lac repressor binds to the lac operator to inhibit transcription in E. coli. This inhibition can be relieved by adding lactose or isopropyl-β-D-thiogalactopyranoside (IPTG). lac repressor encoded by lacI
    283..301     +  promoter       T3 promoter: promoter for bacteriophage T3 RNA polymerase
    329..555     +  promoter       RSV promoter: Rous sarcoma virus enhancer/promoter
    556..736     +  LTR            5' LTR (truncated): truncated 5' long terminal repeat (LTR) from HIV-1
    783..908     +  misc_feature   HIV-1 Ψ: packaging signal of human immunodeficiency virus type 1
    892..1255    +  CDS            HIV-1 gag (fragment): gag protein from human immunodeficiency virus 1; gag
   1401..1634    +  misc_feature   RRE: The Rev response element (RRE) of HIV-1 allows for Rev-dependent mRNA export from the nucleus to the cytoplasm.
   2011..2111    +  CDS            Rev (fragment): human immunodeficiency virus 1 (HIV-1) Rev protein; rev; enhances nuclear export of unspliced and incompletely spliced viral mRNAs
   2130..2247    +  misc_feature   cPPT/CTS: central polypurine tract and central termination sequence of HIV-1
   2263..2641    +  promoter       TRE3G promoter: 3rd-generation Tet-responsive promoter that can be activated by binding of Tet-On® 3G
   2665..3384    +  CDS            EGFP: the original enhanced GFP (Yang et al., 1996) mammalian codon-optimized
   3620..3747    +  ncRNA          3' miR-30a: sequence downstream of the 71-nt precursor of the human miR-30a microRNA (Zeng et al., 2002) miRNA
   3772..4271    +  promoter       PGK promoter: mouse phosphoglycerate kinase 1 promoter
   4292..4891    +  CDS            PuroR: puromycin N-acetyltransferase; pac from Streptomyces alboniger; confers resistance to puromycin
   5057..5519    +  misc_feature   IRES: internal ribosome entry site (IRES) of the encephalomyocarditis virus (EMCV)
   5542..6230    +  CDS            rtTA3 (fragment): reverse tetracycline transactivator 3 activates expression from Tet-responsive promoters in the presence of doxycycline
   6160..6270    +  CDS            VP48: 3 tandem repeats of the minimal activation domain of herpes simplex virus VP16 (Cheng et al., 2013)
   6325..6913    +  misc_feature   WPRE: woodchuck hepatitis virus posttranscriptional regulatory element
   6930..7118    +  CDS            nef (fragment): NEF_HV1Z2 - Experimental evidence at protein level: Swiss-Prot protein existence level 1. Extracellular Nef protein targets CD4(+) T-lymphocytes for apoptosis by interacting with CXCR4 surface receptors. From Human immunodeficiency virus type 1 group M subtype D (isolate Z2/CDC-Z34) (HIV-1).
   7120..7353    +  LTR            3' LTR (ΔU3): self-inactivating 3' long terminal repeat (LTR) from HIV-1
   7425..7546    +  polyA_signal   SV40 poly(A) signal: SV40 polyadenylation signal
   7586..7721    +  rep_origin     SV40 ori: SV40 origin of replication
   7742..7760    -  promoter       T7 promoter: promoter for bacteriophage T7 RNA polymerase
   7768..7923    +  CDS            lacZα (fragment): LacZα fragment of β-galactosidase; lacZ fragment
   7928..8356    +  rep_origin     f1 ori (sequence partly withheld): f1 bacteriophage origin of replication; arrow indicates direction of (+) strand synthesis
   8409..8513    +  promoter       AmpR promoter: bla
   8514..9374    +  CDS            AmpR: β-lactamase; bla; confers resistance to ampicillin, carbenicillin, and related antibiotics
   9545..10133   +  rep_origin     ori: high-copy-number ColE1/pMB1/pBR322/pUC origin of replication
>Addgene plasmid #220582 | LT3GEPIR-PDGFAshRNA2 | addgene full sequence | sequence record 437730 | Addgene NGS Result
AACGACCGAGCGCAGCGAGTCAGTGAGCGAGGAAGCGGAAGAGCGCCCAATACGCAAACCGCCTCTCCCC
GCGCGTTGGCCGATTCATTAATGCAGCTGGCACGACAGGTTTCCCGACTGGAAAGCGGGCAGTGAGCGCA
ACGCAATTAATGTGAGTTAGCTCACTCATTAGGCACCCCAGGCTTTACACTTTATGCTTCCGGCTCGTAT
GTTGTGTGGAATTGTGAGCGGATAACAATTTCACACAGGAAACAGCTATGACCATGATTACGCCAAGCGC
GCAATTAACCCTCACTAAAGGGAACAAAAGCTGGAGCTGCAAGCTTAATGTAGTCTTATGCAATACTCTT
GTAGTCTTGCAACATGGTAACGATGAGTTAGCAACATGCCTTACAAGGAGAGAAAAAGCACCGTGCATGC
CGATTGGTGGAAGTAAGGTGGTACGATCGTGCCTTATTAGGAAGGCAACAGACGGGTCTGACATGGATTG
GACGAACCACTGAATTGCCGCATTGCAGAGATATTGTATTTAAGTGCCTAGCTCGATACATAAACGGGTC
TCTCTGGTTAGACCAGATCTGAGCCTGGGAGCTCTCTGGCTAACTAGGGAACCCACTGCTTAAGCCTCAA
TAAAGCTTGCCTTGAGTGCTTCAAGTAGTGTGTGCCCGTCTGTTGTGTGACTCTGGTAACTAGAGATCCC
TCAGACCCTTTTAGTCAGTGTGGAAAATCTCTAGCAGTGGCGCCCGAACAGGGACTTGAAAGCGAAAGGG
AAACCAGAGGAGCTCTCTCGACGCAGGACTCGGCTTGCTGAAGCGCGCACGGCAAGAGGCGAGGGGCGGC
GACTGGTGAGTACGCCAAAAATTTTGACTAGCGGAGGCTAGAAGGAGAGAGATGGGTGCGAGAGCGTCAG
TATTAAGCGGGGGAGAATTAGATCGCGATGGGAAAAAATTCGGTTAAGGCCAGGGGGAAAGAAAAAATAT
AAATTAAAACATATAGTATGGGCAAGCAGGGAGCTAGAACGATTCGCAGTTAATCCTGGCCTGTTAGAAA
CATCAGAAGGCTGTAGACAAATACTGGGACAGCTACAACCATCCCTTCAGACAGGATCAGAAGAACTTAG
ATCATTATATAATACAGTAGCAACCCTCTATTGTGTGCATCAAAGGATAGAGATAAAAGACACCAAGGAA
GCTTTAGACAAGATAGAGGAAGAGCAAAACAAAAGTAAGACCACCGCACAGCAAGCGGCCGCTGATCTTC
AGACCTGGAGGAGGAGATATGAGGGACAATTGGAGAAGTGAATTATATAAATATAAAGTAGTAAAAATTG
AACCATTAGGAGTAGCACCCACCAAGGCAAAGAGAAGAGTGGTGCAGAGAGAAAAAAGAGCAGTGGGAAT
AGGAGCTTTGTTCCTTGGGTTCTTGGGAGCAGCAGGAAGCACTATGGGCGCAGCGTCAATGACGCTGACG
GTACAGGCCAGACAATTATTGTCTGGTATAGTGCAGCAGCAGAACAATTTGCTGAGGGCTATTGAGGCGC
AACAGCATCTGTTGCAACTCACAGTCTGGGGCATCAAGCAGCTCCAGGCAAGAATCCTGGCTGTGGAAAG
ATACCTAAAGGATCAACAGCTCCTGGGGATTTGGGGTTGCTCTGGAAAACTCATTTGCACCACTGCTGTG
CCTTGGAATGCTAGTTGGAGTAATAAATCTCTGGAACAGATTTGGAATCACACGACCTGGATGGAGTGGG
ACAGAGAAATTAACAATTACACAAGCTTAATACACTCCTTAATTGAAGAATCGCAAAACCAGCAAGAAAA
GAATGAACAAGAATTATTGGAATTAGATAAATGGGCAAGTTTGTGGAATTGGTTTAACATAACAAATTGG
CTGTGGTATATAAAATTATTCATAATGATAGTAGGAGGCTTGGTAGGTTTAAGAATAGTTTTTGCTGTAC
TTTCTATAGTGAATAGAGTTAGGCAGGGATATTCACCATTATCGTTTCAGACCCACCTCCCAACCCCGAG
GGGACCCGACAGGCCCGAAGGAATAGAAGAAGAAGGTGGAGAGAGAGACAGAGACAGATCCATTCGATTA
GTGAACGGATCTCGACGGTATCGGTTAACTTTTAAAAGAAAAGGGGGGATTGGGGGGTACAGTGCAGGGG
AAAGAATAGTAGACATAATAGCAACAGACATACAAACTAAAGAATTACAAAAACAAATTACAAAAATTCA
AAATTTTATCGATTCTAGATTCGAGTTTACTCCCTATCAGTGATAGAGAACGTATGAAGAGTTTACTCCC
TATCAGTGATAGAGAACGTATGCAGACTTTACTCCCTATCAGTGATAGAGAACGTATAAGGAGTTTACTC
CCTATCAGTGATAGAGAACGTATGACCAGTTTACTCCCTATCAGTGATAGAGAACGTATCTACAGTTTAC
TCCCTATCAGTGATAGAGAACGTATATCCAGTTTACTCCCTATCAGTGATAGAGAACGTATAAGCTTTAG
GCGTGTACGGTGGGCGCCTATAAAAGCAGAGCTCGTTTAGTGAACCGTCAGATCGCCTGGAGCAATTCCA
CAACACTTTTGTCTTATACCAACTTTCCGTACCACTTCCTACCCTCGTAAAGTCGAGCTTGCGTTGGATC
CACCATGGTGAGCAAGGGCGAGGAGCTGTTCACCGGGGTGGTGCCCATCCTGGTCGAGCTGGACGGCGAC
GTAAACGGCCACAAGTTCAGCGTGTCTGGCGAGGGCGAGGGCGATGCCACCTACGGCAAGCTGACCCTGA
AGTTCATCTGCACCACCGGCAAGCTGCCCGTGCCCTGGCCCACCCTCGTGACCACCCTGACCTACGGCGT
GCAGTGCTTCAGCCGCTACCCCGACCACATGAAGCAGCACGACTTCTTCAAGTCCGCCATGCCCGAAGGC
TACGTCCAGGAGCGCACCATCTTCTTCAAGGACGACGGCAACTACAAGACCCGCGCCGAGGTGAAGTTCG
AGGGCGACACCCTGGTGAACCGCATCGAGCTGAAGGGCATCGACTTCAAGGAGGACGGCAACATCCTGGG
GCACAAGCTGGAGTACAACTACAACAGCCACAACGTCTATATCATGGCCGACAAGCAGAAGAACGGCATC
AAGGCGAACTTCAAGATCCGCCACAACATCGAGGACGGCAGCGTGCAGCTCGCCGACCACTACCAGCAGA
ACACCCCCATCGGCGACGGCCCCGTGCTGCTGCCCGACAACCACTACCTGAGCACCCAGTCCGCCCTGAG
CAAAGACCCCAACGAGAAGCGCGATCACATGGTCCTGCTGGAGTTCGTGACCGCCGCCGGGATCACTCTC
GGCATGGACGAGCTGTACAAGTAATGACGTACGGCGGCCGCCTCGACTAGGGATAACAGGGTAATTGTTT
GAATGAGGCTTCAGTACTTTACAGAATCGTTGCCTGCACATCTTGGAAACACTTGCTGGGATTACTTCGA
CTTCTTAACCCAACAGAAGGCTCGAGAAGGTATATTGCTGTTGACAGTGAGCGTGAATCCGGATTATCGG
GAAGATAGTGAAGCCACAGATGTATCTTCCCGATAATCCGGATTCGTGCCTACTGCCTCGGACTTCAAGG
GGTCTAGAATTCGAGCAATTATCTTGTTTACTAAAACTGAATACCTTGCTATCTCTTTGATACATTTTTA
CAAAGCTGAATTAAAATGGTATAAATTAAATCACTTTTTTCAATTGACGCGTAATTCTACCGGGTAGGGG
AGGCGCTTTTCCCAAGGCAGTCTGGAGCATGCGCTTTAGCAGCCCCGCTGGGCACTTGGCGCTACACAAG
TGGCCTCTGGCCTCGCACACATTCCACATCCACCGGTAGGCGCCAACCGGCTCCGTTCTTTGGTGGCCCC
TTCGCGCCACCTTCTACTCCTCCCCTAGTCAGGAAGTTCCCCCCCGCCCCGCAGCTCGCGTCGTGCAGGA
CGTGACAAATGGAAGTAGCACGTCTCACTAGTCTCGTGCAGATGGACAGCACCGCTGAGCAATGGAAGCG
GGTAGGCCTTTGGGGCAGCGGCCAATAGCAGCTTTGCTCCTTCGCTTTCTGGGCTCAGAGGCTGGGAAGG
GGTGGGTCCGGGGGCGGGCTCAGGGGCGGGCTCAGGGGCGGGGCGGGCGCCCGAAGGTCCTCCGGAGGCC
CGGCATTCTGCACGCTTCAAAAGCGCACGTCTGCCGCGCTGTTCTCCTCTTCCTCATCTCCGGGCCTTTC
GACCTGCAGCCCAAGCTTACCATGACCGAGTACAAGCCCACGGTGCGCCTCGCCACCCGCGACGACGTCC
CCAGGGCCGTACGCACCCTCGCCGCCGCGTTCGCCGACTACCCCGCCACGCGCCACACCGTCGATCCGGA
CCGCCACATCGAGCGGGTCACCGAGCTGCAAGAACTCTTCCTCACGCGCGTCGGGCTCGACATCGGCAAG
GTGTGGGTCGCGGACGACGGCGCCGCGGTGGCGGTCTGGACCACGCCGGAGAGCGTCGAAGCGGGGGCGG
TGTTCGCCGAGATCGGCCCGCGCATGGCCGAGTTGAGCGGTTCCCGGCTGGCCGCGCAGCAACAGATGGA
AGGCCTCCTGGCGCCGCACCGGCCCAAGGAGCCCGCGTGGTTCCTGGCCACCGTCGGCGTCTCGCCCGAC
CACCAGGGCAAGGGTCTGGGCAGCGCCGTCGTGCTCCCCGGAGTGGAGGCGGCCGAGCGCGCCGGGGTGC
CCGCCTTCCTGGAGACCTCCGCGCCCCGCAACCTCCCCTTCTACGAGCGGCTCGGCTTCACCGTCACCGC
CGACGTCGAGGTGCCCGAAGGACCGCGCACCTGGTGCATGACCCGCAAGCCCGGTGCCTGACGCCCGCCC
CACGACCCGCAGCGCCCGACCGAAAGGAGCGCACGACCCCATGCATCCAATTCCGCCCCCCCCCCCTAAC
GTTACTGGCCGAAGCCGCTTGGAATAAGGCCGGTGTGCGTTTGTCTATATGTTATTTTCCACCATATTGC
CGTCTTTTGGCAATGTGAGGGCCCGGAAACCTGGCCCTGTCTTCTTGACGAGCATTCCTAGGGGTCTTTC
CCCTCTCGCCAAAGGAATGCAAGGTCTGTTGAATGTCGTGAAGGAAGCAGTTCCTCTGGAAGCTTCTTGA
AGACAAACAACGTCTGTAGCGACCCTTTGCAGGCAGCGGAACCCCCCACCTGGCGACAGGTGCCTCTGCG
GCCAAAAGCCACGTGTATAAGATACACCTGCAAAGGCGGCACAACCCCAGTGCCACGTTGTGAGTTGGAT
AGTTGTGGAAAGAGTCAAATGGCTCTCCTCAAGCGTATTCAACAAGGGGCTGAAGGATGCCCAGAAGGTA
CCCCATTGTATGGGATCTGATCTGGGGCCTCGGTGCACATGCTTTACATGTGTTTAGTCGAGGTTAAAAA
AACGTCTAGGCCCCCCGAACCACGGGGACGTGGTTTTCCTTTGAAAAACACGATGATAATATGGCCACAA
CCATGAGTAGACTGGACAAGAGCAAAGTCATAAACGGAGCTCTGGAATTACTCAATGGTGTCGGTATCGA
AGGCCTGACGACAAGGAAACTCGCTCAAAAGCTGGGAGTTGAGCAGCCTACCCTGTACTGGCACGTGAAG
AACAAGCGGGCCCTGCTCGATGCCCTGCCAATCGAGATGCTGGACAGGCATCATACCCACTTCTGCCCCC
TGGAAGGCGAGTCATGGCAAGACTTTCTGCGGAACAACGCCAAGTCATACCGCTGTGCTCTCCTCTCACA
TCGCGACGGGGCTAAAGTGCATCTCGGCACCCGCCCAACAGAGAAACAGTACGAAACCCTGGAAAATCAG
CTCGCGTTCCTGTGTCAGCAAGGCTTCTCCCTGGAGAACGCACTGTACGCTCTGTCCGCCGTGGGCCACT
TTACACTGGGCTGCGTATTGGAGGAACAGGAGCATCAAGTAGCAAAAGAGGAAAGAGAGACACCTACCAC
CGATTCTATGCCCCCACTTCTGAGACAAGCAATTGAGCTGTTCGACCGGCAGGGAGCCGAACCTGCCTTC
CTTTTCGGCCTGGAACTAATCATATGTGGCCTGGAGAAACAGCTAAAGTGCGAAAGCGGCGGGCCGACCG
ACGCCCTTGACGATTTTGACTTAGACATGCTCCCAGCCGATGCCCTTGACGACTTTGACCTTGATATGCT
GCCTGCTGACGCTCTTGACGATTTTGACCTTGACATGCTCCCCGGGTAATCCGGACTCGACCTGCAGCCA
AGCTTATCGAAACGCGTCTGGAACAATCAACCTCTGGATTACAAAATTTGTGAAAGATTGACTGGTATTC
TTAACTATGTTGCTCCTTTTACGCTATGTGGATACGCTGCTTTAATGCCTTTGTATCATGCTATTGCTTC
CCGTATGGCTTTCATTTTCTCCTCCTTGTATAAATCCTGGTTGCTGTCTCTTTATGAGGAGTTGTGGCCC
GTTGTCAGGCAACGTGGCGTGGTGTGCACTGTGTTTGCTGACGCAACCCCCACTGGTTGGGGCATTGCCA
CCACCTGTCAGCTCCTTTCCGGGACTTTCGCTTTCCCCCTCCCTATTGCCACGGCGGAACTCATCGCCGC
CTGCCTTGCCCGCTGCTGGACAGGGGCTCGGCTGTTGGGCACTGACAATTCCGTGGTGTTGTCGGGGAAG
CTGACGTCCTTTCCATGGCTGCTCGCCTGTGTTGCCACCTGGATTCTGCGCGGGACGTCCTTCTGCTACG
TCCCTTCGGCCCTCAATCCAGCGGACCTTCCTTCCCGCGGCCTGCTGCCGGCTCTGCGGCCTCTTCCGCG
TCTTCGCCTTCGCCCTCAGACGAGTCGGATCTCCCTTTGGGCCGCCTCCCCGCCTGGAATTAATTCTGCA
GTCGAGACCTAGAAAAACATGGAGCAATCACAAGTAGCAATACAGCAGCTACCAATGCTGATTGTGCCTG
GCTAGAAGCACAAGAGGAGGAGGAGGTGGGTTTTCCAGTCACACCTCAGGTACCTTTAAGACCAATGACT
TACAAGGCAGCTGTAGATCTTAGCCACTTTTTAAAAGAAAAGGGGGGACTGGAAGGGCTAATTCACTCCC
AACGAAGACAAGATCTGCTTTTTGCTTGTACTGGGTCTCTCTGGTTAGACCAGATCTGAGCCTGGGAGCT
CTCTGGCTAACTAGGGAACCCACTGCTTAAGCCTCAATAAAGCTTGCCTTGAGTGCTTCAAGTAGTGTGT
GCCCGTCTGTTGTGTGACTCTGGTAACTAGAGATCCCTCAGACCCTTTTAGTCAGTGTGGAAAATCTCTA
GCAGTAGTAGTTCATGTCATCTTATTATTCAGTATTTATAACTTGCAAAGAAATGAATATCAGAGAGTGA
GAGGAACTTGTTTATTGCAGCTTATAATGGTTACAAATAAAGCAATAGCATCACAAATTTCACAAATAAA
GCATTTTTTTCACTGCATTCTAGTTGTGGTTTGTCCAAACTCATCAATGTATCTTATCATGTCTGGCTCT
AGCTATCCCGCCCCTAACTCCGCCCATCCCGCCCCTAACTCCGCCCAGTTCCGCCCATTCTCCGCCCCAT
GGCTGACTAATTTTTTTTATTTATGCAGAGGCCGAGGCCGCCTCGGCCTCTGAGCTATTCCAGAAGTAGT
GAGGAGGCTTTTTTGGAGGCCTAGGGACGTACCCAATTCGCCCTATAGTGAGTCGTATTACGCGCGCTCA
CTGGCCGTCGTTTTACAACGTCGTGACTGGGAAAACCCTGGCGTTACCCAACTTAATCGCCTTGCAGCAC
ATCCCCCTTTCGCCAGCTGGCGTAATAGCGAAGAGGCCCGCACCGATCGCCCTTCCCAACAGTTGCGCAG
CCTGAATGGCGAATGGG
[124 nt withheld, positions 7928-8051]
C
[91 nt withheld, positions 8053-8143]
A
[49 nt withheld, positions 8145-8193]
CCTTTGACGTTGGAGTCCACGTTCTTT
[37 nt withheld, positions 8221-8257]
ACCCTATCTCGGTCTATTCTTTTGATTTATAAGGGATTTTGCCGATTTCGGCCTATTGGTTAAAAAATGA
GCTGATTTAACAAAAATTTAACGCGAATTTTAACAAAATATTAACGCTTACAATTTAGGTGGCACTTTTC
GGGGAAATGTGCGCGGAACCCCTATTTGTTTATTTTTCTAAATACATTCAAATATGTATCCGCTCATGAG
ACAATAACCCTGATAAATGCTTCAATAATATTGAAAAAGGAAGAGTATGAGTATTCAACATTTCCGTGTC
GCCCTTATTCCCTTTTTTGCGGCATTTTGCCTTCCTGTTTTTGCTCACCCAGAAACGCTGGTGAAAGTAA
AAGATGCTGAAGATCAGTTGGGTGCACGAGTGGGTTACATCGAACTGGATCTCAACAGCGGTAAGATCCT
TGAGAGTTTTCGCCCCGAAGAACGTTTTCCAATGATGAGCACTTTTAAAGTTCTGCTATGTGGCGCGGTA
TTATCCCGTATTGACGCCGGGCAAGAGCAACTCGGTCGCCGCATACACTATTCTCAGAATGACTTGGTTG
AGTACTCACCAGTCACAGAAAAGCATCTTACGGATGGCATGACAGTAAGAGAATTATGCAGTGCTGCCAT
AACCATGAGTGATAACACTGCGGCCAACTTACTTCTGACAACGATCGGAGGACCGAAGGAGCTAACCGCT
TTTTTGCACAACATGGGGGATCATGTAACTCGCCTTGATCGTTGGGAACCGGAGCTGAATGAAGCCATAC
CAAACGACGAGCGTGACACCACGATGCCTGTAGCAATGGCAACAACGTTGCGCAAACTATTAACTGGCGA
ACTACTTACTCTAGCTTCCCGGCAACAATTAATAGACTGGATGGAGGCGGATAAAGTTGCAGGACCACTT
CTGCGCTCGGCCCTTCCGGCTGGCTGGTTTATTGCTGATAAATCTGGAGCCGGTGAGCGTGGGTCTCGCG
GTATCATTGCAGCACTGGGGCCAGATGGTAAGCCCTCCCGTATCGTAGTTATCTACACGACGGGGAGTCA
GGCAACTATGGATGAACGAAATAGACAGATCGCTGAGATAGGTGCCTCACTGATTAAGCATTGGTAACTG
TCAGACCAAGTTTACTCATATATACTTTAGATTGATTTAAAACTTCATTTTTAATTTAAAAGGATCTAGG
TGAAGATCCTTTTTGATAATCTCATGACCAAAATCCCTTAACGTGAGTTTTCGTTCCACTGAGCGTCAGA
CCCCGTAGAAAAGATCAAAGGATCTTCTTGAGATCCTTTTTTTCTGCGCGTAATCTGCTGCTTGCAAACA
AAAAAACCACCGCTACCAGCGGTGGTTTGTTTGCCGGATCAAGAGCTACCAACTCTTTTTCCGAAGGTAA
CTGGCTTCAGCAGAGCGCAGATACCAAATACTGTTCTTCTAGTGTAGCCGTAGTTAGGCCACCACTTCAA
GAACTCTGTAGCACCGCCTACATACCTCGCTCTGCTAATCCTGTTACCAGTGGCTGCTGCCAGTGGCGAT
AAGTCGTGTCTTACCGGGTTGGACTCAAGACGATAGTTACCGGATAAGGCGCAGCGGTCGGGCTGAACGG
GGGGTTCGTGCACACAGCCCAGCTTGGAGCGAACGACCTACACCGAACTGAGATACCTACAGCGTGAGCT
ATGAGAAAGCGCCACGCTTCCCGAAGGGAGAAAGGCGGACAGGTATCCGGTAAGCGGCAGGGTCGGAACA
GGAGAGCGCACGAGGGAGCTTCCAGGGGGAAACGCCTGGTATCTTTATAGTCCTGTCGGGTTTCGCCACC
TCTGACTTGAGCGTCGATTTTTGTGATGCTCGTCAGGGGGGCGGAGCCTATGGAAAAACGCCAGCAACGC
GGCCTTTTTACGGTTCCTGGCCTTTTGCTGGCCTTTTGCTCACATGTTCTTTCCTGCGTTATCCCCTGAT
TCTGTGGATAACCGTATTACCGCCTTTGAGTGAGCTGATACCGCTCGCCGCAGCCG
